>Addgene plasmid #132011 | pDONR221_SLC22A15 | addgene full sequence | sequence record 260961 | Addgene NGS Result
CTTTCCTGCGTTATCCCCTGATTCTGTGGATAACCGTATTACCGCCTTTGAGTGAGCTGATACCGCTCGC
CGCAGCCGAACGACCGAGCGCAGCGAGTCAGTGAGCGAGGAAGCGGAAGAGCGCCCAATACGCAAACCGC
CTCTCCCCGCGCGTTGGCCGATTCATTAATGCAGCTGGCACGACAGGTTTCCCGACTGGAAAGCGGGCAG
TGAGCGCAACGCAATTAATACGCGTACCGCTAGCCAGGAAGAGTTTGTAGAAACGCAAAAAGGCCATCCG
TCAGGATGGCCTTCTGCTTAGTTTGATGCCTGGCAGTTTATGGCGGGCGTCCTGCCCGCCACCCTCCGGG
CCGTTGCTTCACAACGTTCAAATCCGCTCCCGGCGGATTTGTCCTACTCAGGAGAGCGTTCACCGACAAA
CAACAGATAAAACGAAAGGCCCAGTCTTCCGACTGAGCCTTTCGTTTTATTTGATGCCTGGCAGTTCCCT
ACTCTCGCGTTAACGCTAGCATGGATGTTTTCCCAGTCACGACGTTGTAAAACGACGGCCAGTCTTAAGC
TCGGGCCCCAAATAATGATTTTATTTTGACTGATAGTGACCTGTTCGTTGCAACACATTGATGAGCAATG
CTTTTTTATAATGCCAACTTTGTACAAAAAAGCAGGCTCCACCATGGAGGTGGAGGAGGCATTCCAGGCA
GTGGGAGAGATGGGCATCTACCAGATGTATCTGTGCTTTCTGCTGGCCGTGCTGCTGCAGCTGTACGTGG
CCACCGAGGCAATCCTGATCGCCCTGGTGGGAGCAACACCATCCTATCACTGGGACCTGGCAGAGCTGCT
GCCAAACCAGTCCCACGGCAATCAGTCTGCCGGAGAGGACCAGGCCTTCGGCGATTGGCTGCTGACCGCC
AACGGCTCTGAGATCCACAAGCACGTGCACTTTAGCTCCTCTTTCACATCTATCGCCAGCGAGTGGTTTC
TGATCGCCAATAGGAGCTACAAGGTGTCCGCCGCCAGCTCCTTCTTTTTCAGCGGCGTGTTTGTGGGCGT
GATCAGCTTCGGCCAGCTGTCCGACCGGTTCGGCAGAAAGAAGGTGTACCTGACCGGCTTTGCCCTGGAT
ATCCTGTTCGCCATCGCCAACGGCTTTTCCCCATCTTATGAGTTTTTCGCCGTGACAAGATTCCTGGTGG
GCATGATGAACGGCGGCATGAGCCTGGTGGCCTTTGTGCTGCTGAATGAGTGCGTGGGAACCGCATACTG
GGCACTGGCAGGCTCCATCGGCGGCCTGTTTTTCGCAGTGGGAATCGCACAGTACGCACTGCTGGGCTAT
TTCATCAGGTCCTGGCGCACCCTGGCCATCCTGGTGAATCTGCAGGGCACAGTGGTGTTTCTGCTGTCCC
TGTTCATCCCCGAGTCTCCTAGGTGGCTGTACTCTCAGGGCCGCCTGAGCGAGGCAGAGGAGGCCCTGTA
TCTGATCGCCAAGAGGAACCGCAAGCTGAAGTGCACCTTTAGCCTGACACACCCCGCCAATCGGAGCTGT
AGAGAGACCGGCTCCTTTCTGGACCTGTTCCGGTACAGAGTGCTGCTGGGCCACACACTGATCCTGATGT
TTATCTGGTTCGTGTGCTCCCTGGTGTACTATGGACTGACCCTGTCCGCCGGCGATCTGGGAGGCTCTAT
CTATGCCAACCTGGCCCTGAGCGGCCTGATCGAGATCCCATCCTACCCCCTGTGCATCTATCTGATCAAT
CAGAAGTGGTTCGGCAGGAAGCGCACACTGAGCGCCTTTCTGTGCCTGGGAGGACTGGCCTGTCTGATCG
TGATGTTCCTGCCTGAGAAGAAGGACACCGGCGTGTTTGCCGTGGTGAACAGCCACTCCCTGTCTCTGCT
GGGCAAGCTGACAATCTCCGCCGCCTTCAACATCGTGTACATCTATACCTCTGAGCTGTACCCTACAGTG
ATCCGGAATGTGGGCCTGGGCACCTGCTCCATGTTCTCTAGAGTGGGCGGCATCATCGCCCCTTTTATCC
CATCTCTGAAGTATGTGCAGTGGAGCCTGCCCTTCATCGTGTTCGGAGCAACCGGACTGACATCTGGACT
GCTGAGCCTGCTGCTGCCAGAGACCCTGAATTCTCCTCTGCTGGAGACATTCTCTGATCTGCAGGTGTAC
AGCTATCGGAGACTGGGAGAGGAGGCCCTGAGCCTGCAGGCCCTGGACCCTCAGCAGTGCGTGGATAAGG
AGTCTAGCCTGGGAAGCGAGTCCGAGGAGGAGGAGGAGTTTTACGACGCCGATGAGGAGACCCAGATGAT
CAAGGACCCAGCTTTCTTGTACAAAGTTGGCATTATAAGAAAGCATTGCTTATCAATTTGTTGCAACGAA
CAGGTCACTATCAGTCAAAATAAAATCATTATTTGCCATCCAGCTGATATCCCCTATAGTGAGTCGTATT
ACATGGTCATAGCTGTTTCCTGGCAGCTCTGGCCCGTGTCTCAAAATCTCTGATGTTACATTGCACAAGA
TAAAAATATATCATCATGAACAATAAAACTGTCTGCTTACATAAACAGTAATACAAGGGGTGTTATGAGC
CATATTCAACGGGAAACGTCGAGGCCGCGATTAAATTCCAACATGGATGCTGATTTATATGGGTATAAAT
GGGCTCGCGATAATGTCGGGCAATCAGGTGCGACAATCTATCGCTTGTATGGGAAGCCCGATGCGCCAGA
GTTGTTTCTGAAACATGGCAAAGGTAGCGTTGCCAATGATGTTACAGATGAGATGGTCAGACTAAACTGG
CTGACGGAATTTATGCCTCTTCCGACCATCAAGCATTTTATCCGTACTCCTGATGATGCATGGTTACTCA
CCACTGCGATCCCCGGAAAAACAGCATTCCAGGTATTAGAAGAATATCCTGATTCAGGTGAAAATATTGT
TGATGCGCTGGCAGTGTTCCTGCGCCGGTTGCATTCGATTCCTGTTTGTAATTGTCCTTTTAACAGCGAT
CGCGTATTTCGTCTCGCTCAGGCGCAATCACGAATGAATAACGGTTTGGTTGATGCGAGTGATTTTGATG
ACGAGCGTAATGGCTGGCCTGTTGAACAAGTCTGGAAAGAAATGCATAAACTTTTGCCATTCTCACCGGA
TTCAGTCGTCACTCATGGTGATTTCTCACTTGATAACCTTATTTTTGACGAGGGGAAATTAATAGGTTGT
ATTGATGTTGGACGAGTCGGAATCGCAGACCGATACCAGGATCTTGCCATCCTATGGAACTGCCTCGGTG
AGTTTTCTCCTTCATTACAGAAACGGCTTTTTCAAAAATATGGTATTGATAATCCTGATATGAATAAATT
GCAGTTTCATTTGATGCTCGATGAGTTTTTCTAATCAGAATTGGTTAATTGGTTGTAACACTGGCAGAGC
ATTACGCTGACTTGACGGGACGGCGCAAGCTCATGACCAAAATCCCTTAACGTGAGTTACGCGTCGTTCC
ACTGAGCGTCAGACCCCGTAGAAAAGATCAAAGGATCTTCTTGAGATCCTTTTTTTCTGCGCGTAATCTG
CTGCTTGCAAACAAAAAAACCACCGCTACCAGCGGTGGTTTGTTTGCCGGATCAAGAGCTACCAACTCTT
TTTCCGAAGGTAACTGGCTTCAGCAGAGCGCAGATACCAAATACTGTTCTTCTAGTGTAGCCGTAGTTAG
GCCACCACTTCAAGAACTCTGTAGCACCGCCTACATACCTCGCTCTGCTAATCCTGTTACCAGTGGCTGC
TGCCAGTGGCGATAAGTCGTGTCTTACCGGGTTGGACTCAAGACGATAGTTACCGGATAAGGCGCAGCGG
TCGGGCTGAACGGGGGGTTCGTGCACACAGCCCAGCTTGGAGCGAACGACCTACACCGAACTGAGATACC
TACAGCGTGAGCTATGAGAAAGCGCCACGCTTCCCGAAGGGAGAAAGGCGGACAGGTATCCGGTAAGCGG
CAGGGTCGGAACAGGAGAGCGCACGAGGGAGCTTCCAGGGGGAAACGCCTGGTATCTTTATAGTCCTGTC
GGGTTTCGCCACCTCTGACTTGAGCGTCGATTTTTGTGATGCTCGTCAGGGGGGCGGAGCCTATGGAAAA
ACGCCAGCAACGCGGCCTTTTTACGGTTCCTGGCCTTTTGCTGGCCTTTTGCTCACATGTT
Features (pLannotate 1.2.2; 10 found; start..end, strand, type, name):
    121..213     +  CDS            lacI (fragment): lac repressor; lacI; The lac repressor binds to the lac operator to inhibit transcription in E. coli. This inhibition can be relieved by adding lactose or isopropyl-β-D-thiogalactopyranoside (IPTG).
    268..295     -  terminator     rrnB T2 terminator: transcription terminator T2 from the E. coli rrnB gene
    427..470     +  terminator     rrnB T1 terminator: Escherichia coli rrnB; transcription terminator T1 from the E. coli rrnB gene
    517..553     -  CDS            lacZα (fragment): LacZα fragment of β-galactosidase; lacZ fragment
    569..668     +  protein_bind   attL1: mutant version of attL; recombination site for the Gateway® LR reaction LR Clonase™
    674..2314    +  CDS            SLC22A15: S22AF_HUMAN - Also known as FLIPT1. Experimental evidence at transcript level: Swiss-Prot protein existence level 2. Probably transports organic cations (By similarity). Appears not to be the agmatine transporter. From Homo sapiens (Human).
   2316..2415    -  protein_bind   attL2: mutant version of attL; recombination site for the Gateway® LR reaction LR Clonase™
   2433..2451    -  promoter       T7 promoter: promoter for bacteriophage T7 RNA polymerase
   2585..3394    +  CDS            KanR: aminoglycoside phosphotransferase; aph(3')-Ia; confers resistance to kanamycin in bacteria or G418 (Geneticin®) in eukaryotes
   3541..4129    +  rep_origin     ori: high-copy-number ColE1/pMB1/pBR322/pUC origin of replication
