[The description below was written by a language model from this plasmid's Addgene catalogue record and pLannotate feature annotations shown in this document.]
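Description:
pDONR221_SLC22A15 is a Gateway entry clone built on the pDONR221 backbone, carrying a codon-optimized open reading frame for human SLC22A15 (also known as FLIPT1), a solute carrier family member annotated as a probable organic cation transporter. The sequenced plasmid is about 4.2 kb, of which the ORF accounts for 1,641 bp. It is maintained in E. coli through a high-copy ColE1/pUC-type origin and selected with kanamycin via an aminoglycoside phosphotransferase (KanR) gene.

The ORF sits between attL1 and attL2 recombination sites, which is the configuration produced after a BP reaction into pDONR221. This allows directional, in-frame transfer of the coding sequence into any attR-containing destination vector by an LR Clonase reaction. Upstream of the cassette lie the rrnB T1 and T2 transcription terminators, which insulate the insert from read-through transcription in bacteria. A T7 promoter sits just outside attL2, oriented toward the insert on the opposite strand. Short lacI and lacZα fragments detected by annotation appear to be backbone remnants rather than functional genes.

Although the catalogue lists the vector type as mammalian expression, the feature table shows no eukaryotic promoter, polyadenylation signal, tag or reporter. The plasmid therefore serves as a source clone rather than an expression construct in its own right. Consistent with its stated purpose, it is intended for subcloning the SLC22A15 ORF into custom expression vectors, and it forms part of a larger consortium collection of solute carrier transporter clones assembled to support functional study and drug discovery on this protein family.
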