Addgene plasmid #132011: pDONR221_SLC22A15
Purpose: Gateway entry clone with codon-optimized ORF sequence for subcloning into custom expression vectors
Depositing lab: RESOLUTE Consortium & Giulio Superti-Furga. Depositing organization: CeMM Research Center for Molecular Medicine. Publication: The RESOLUTE consortium: unlocking SLC transporters for drug discovery. Superti-Furga G, Lackner D, Wiedmer T, Ingles-Prieto A, Barbosa B, Girardi E, Goldmann U, Gurtl B, Klavins K, Klimek C, Lindinger S, Lineiro-Retes E, Muller AC, Onstein S, Redinger G, Reil D, Sedlyarov V, Wolf G, Crawford M, Everley R, ... Steppan CM. Nat Rev Drug Discov. 2020 Jul;19(7):429-430. doi: 10.1038/d41573-020-00056-6. PubMed 32265506.
Backbone
  Vector backbone: pDONR221
  Backbone manufacturer: Thermo Fisher Scientific
  Backbone size w/o insert (bp): 2550
  Vector type: Mammalian Expression
Growth in bacteria
  Bacterial resistance: Kanamycin, 50 μg/mL
  Growth temperature: 37°C
  Growth strain: Stbl3
  Copy number: High Copy
Gene/Insert
  Gene/Insert name: SLC22A15 (alt name: FLIPT1)
  Species: H. sapiens (human)
  Insert size (bp): 1641
  Entrez Gene: SLC22A15 (a.k.a. FLIPT1, PRO34686, DKFZp761G0313)
  Cloning method: Gateway Cloning
  Sequencing primers: 5′ M13-fwd; 3′ M13-rev
Terms and licenses: Academic/Nonprofit Terms; Industry Terms
Depositor comments: For more information on the full Resolute plasmid collection, please see www.addgene.org/depositor-collections/re-solute/. Please provide your feedback on this plasmid to the RESOLUTE consortium by filling out their RESOLUTE repository feedback form: https://forms.office.com/Pages/ResponsePage.aspx?id=0e05yklzmkS7rjFGQL4N7z4feCLQvEJAmVcOCM_u885UN1JJRko0Ukg4TVQwNTZLOUxPQVJWT1NHUCQlQCN0PWcu
How to cite: pDONR221_SLC22A15 was a gift from RESOLUTE Consortium & Giulio Superti-Furga (Addgene plasmid # 132011 ; http://n2t.net/addgene:132011 ; RRID:Addgene_132011)
