>Addgene plasmid #132011 | pDONR221_SLC22A15 | depositor partial sequence | sequence record 253422 | Codon-optimized ORF of SLC22A15
ATGGAGGTGGAGGAGGCATTCCAGGCAGTGGGAGAGATGGGCATCTACCAGATGTATCTGTGCTTTCTGC
TGGCCGTGCTGCTGCAGCTGTACGTGGCCACCGAGGCAATCCTGATCGCCCTGGTGGGAGCAACACCATC
CTATCACTGGGACCTGGCAGAGCTGCTGCCAAACCAGTCCCACGGCAATCAGTCTGCCGGAGAGGACCAG
GCCTTCGGCGATTGGCTGCTGACCGCCAACGGCTCTGAGATCCACAAGCACGTGCACTTTAGCTCCTCTT
TCACATCTATCGCCAGCGAGTGGTTTCTGATCGCCAATAGGAGCTACAAGGTGTCCGCCGCCAGCTCCTT
CTTTTTCAGCGGCGTGTTTGTGGGCGTGATCAGCTTCGGCCAGCTGTCCGACCGGTTCGGCAGAAAGAAG
GTGTACCTGACCGGCTTTGCCCTGGATATCCTGTTCGCCATCGCCAACGGCTTTTCCCCATCTTATGAGT
TTTTCGCCGTGACAAGATTCCTGGTGGGCATGATGAACGGCGGCATGAGCCTGGTGGCCTTTGTGCTGCT
GAATGAGTGCGTGGGAACCGCATACTGGGCACTGGCAGGCTCCATCGGCGGCCTGTTTTTCGCAGTGGGA
ATCGCACAGTACGCACTGCTGGGCTATTTCATCAGGTCCTGGCGCACCCTGGCCATCCTGGTGAATCTGC
AGGGCACAGTGGTGTTTCTGCTGTCCCTGTTCATCCCCGAGTCTCCTAGGTGGCTGTACTCTCAGGGCCG
CCTGAGCGAGGCAGAGGAGGCCCTGTATCTGATCGCCAAGAGGAACCGCAAGCTGAAGTGCACCTTTAGC
CTGACACACCCCGCCAATCGGAGCTGTAGAGAGACCGGCTCCTTTCTGGACCTGTTCCGGTACAGAGTGC
TGCTGGGCCACACACTGATCCTGATGTTTATCTGGTTCGTGTGCTCCCTGGTGTACTATGGACTGACCCT
GTCCGCCGGCGATCTGGGAGGCTCTATCTATGCCAACCTGGCCCTGAGCGGCCTGATCGAGATCCCATCC
TACCCCCTGTGCATCTATCTGATCAATCAGAAGTGGTTCGGCAGGAAGCGCACACTGAGCGCCTTTCTGT
GCCTGGGAGGACTGGCCTGTCTGATCGTGATGTTCCTGCCTGAGAAGAAGGACACCGGCGTGTTTGCCGT
GGTGAACAGCCACTCCCTGTCTCTGCTGGGCAAGCTGACAATCTCCGCCGCCTTCAACATCGTGTACATC
TATACCTCTGAGCTGTACCCTACAGTGATCCGGAATGTGGGCCTGGGCACCTGCTCCATGTTCTCTAGAG
TGGGCGGCATCATCGCCCCTTTTATCCCATCTCTGAAGTATGTGCAGTGGAGCCTGCCCTTCATCGTGTT
CGGAGCAACCGGACTGACATCTGGACTGCTGAGCCTGCTGCTGCCAGAGACCCTGAATTCTCCTCTGCTG
GAGACATTCTCTGATCTGCAGGTGTACAGCTATCGGAGACTGGGAGAGGAGGCCCTGAGCCTGCAGGCCC
TGGACCCTCAGCAGTGCGTGGATAAGGAGTCTAGCCTGGGAAGCGAGTCCGAGGAGGAGGAGGAGTTTTA
CGACGCCGATGAGGAGACCCAGATGATCAAG
